Addgene plasmid #103517: LSB-hsa-miR-423-3p
Purpose: Used to sense miRNA activity using fluorescence based tools. hsa-miR-423-3p target in 3' UTR of of mKate. miRNA activity can be measured by the repression of mKate2 relative to EBFP2 fluorescent proteins . Plasmid is inherently unstable; please see Depositor Comments
Depositing lab: Ron Weiss. Depositing organization: Massachusetts Institute of Technology. Publication: A mixed antagonistic/synergistic miRNA repression model enables accurate predictions of multi-input miRNA sensor activity. Gam JJ, Babb J, Weiss R. Nat Commun. 2018 Jun 22;9(1):2430. doi: 10.1038/s41467-018-04575-0. PubMed 29934631.
Backbone
  Vector backbone: Low Sensor Backbone (LSB)
  Vector type: Mammalian Expression, Synthetic Biology
Growth in bacteria
  Bacterial resistance: Ampicillin and Kanamycin, 100 & 50 μg/mL
  Growth temperature: 30°C
  Growth strain: NEB Stable
  Copy number: High Copy
Gene/Insert
  Gene/Insert name: hsa-miR-423-3p target
  Species: H. sapiens (human)
  Entrez Gene: MIR421 (a.k.a. MIRN421, hsa-mir-421)
  Promoter: EF-1a
  Cloning method: Gibson Cloning
Terms and licenses: Academic/Nonprofit Terms; Industry Terms: Not Available to Industry
Depositor comments: Please note that this plasmid is inherently unstable due to a repeating poly A element. We recommend performing a diagnostic digest on multiple colonies upon receipt. The depositors would like to note the presence of several discrepancies between the depositor sequence and physical plasmid sequence. In particular, the sequences upstream and downstream of the puromycin coding region have 10 bp insertions which do not affect the ability to perform puromycin selection. The sequences for those regions within the physical plasmids are as follows: Upstream of Puro: GAATTCGACCGCCTGTCTCAAGGTGCCACC; Downstream of Puro: GCTTTGAGACTACGCGTGAATTCACTCCTC.
How to cite: LSB-hsa-miR-423-3p was a gift from Ron Weiss (Addgene plasmid # 103517 ; http://n2t.net/addgene:103517 ; RRID:Addgene_103517)
