[The description below was written by a language model from this plasmid's Addgene catalogue record and pLannotate feature annotations shown in this document.]
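Description:
LSB-hsa-miR-423-3p is a mammalian expression plasmid built on the Low Sensor Backbone (LSB) and designed as a two-colour fluorescent sensor of microRNA activity. It replicates in E. coli from a high-copy ColE1/pUC-type origin and carries both β-lactamase (ampicillin) and aph(3')-Ia (kanamycin) markers, with dual selection listed in the record. A puromycin N-acetyltransferase coding sequence followed by a rabbit β-globin poly(A) signal allows puromycin selection in mammalian cells. No promoter for it is annotated in the feature table.

The payload consists of two parallel transcription units, each driven by the human EF-1α core promoter with its intron A and terminated by a β-globin 3' region and poly(A) signal. Gateway attB4, attB1 and attB2 scars flank the promoter and coding modules, reflecting modular assembly of the units. The first unit expresses the red fluorescent protein mKate2 and, according to the record, carries the hsa-miR-423-3p target in its 3' UTR. The target itself is not annotated, though there is an unannotated gap between attB2 and the β-globin sequence in this unit. The second unit expresses EBFP2 without a target and serves as an internal reference. When miR-423-3p is active in transfected cells, mKate2 output is repressed relative to EBFP2, so the red-to-blue ratio reports miRNA activity independently of plasmid dosage.

The catalogue lists MIR421 as the linked gene entry, which does not match the miR-423-3p named elsewhere in the record. The depositor warns that the repeated poly(A) elements make the plasmid inherently unstable. The depositor also notes small insertions flanking the puromycin coding region in the physical plasmid relative to the deposited sequence, which do not impair selection.
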