Features (pLannotate 1.2.2; 28 found; start..end, strand, type, name):
     87..675     -  rep_origin     ori: high-copy-number ColE1/pMB1/pBR322/pUC origin of replication
    846..1706    -  CDS            AmpR: β-lactamase; bla; confers resistance to ampicillin, carbenicillin, and related antibiotics
   1707..1778    -  promoter       AmpR promoter: bla
   1857..2456    +  CDS            PuroR: puromycin N-acetyltransferase; pac from Streptomyces alboniger; confers resistance to puromycin
   2461..2541    +  CDS            HBB (fragment): HBB_PONPY - Experimental evidence at transcript level: Swiss-Prot protein existence level 2. Involved in oxygen transport from the lung to the various peripheral tissues. From Pongo pygmaeus (Bornean orangutan).
   2612..2667    +  polyA_signal   β-globin poly(A) signal: rabbit β-globin polyadenylation signal (Gil and Proudfoot, 1987)
   3646..3666    +  protein_bind   attB4: mutant version of attB; core recombination site for the Gateway® BP reaction BP Clonase™
   3734..3945    +  promoter       EF-1α core promoter: core promoter for human elongation factor EF-1α
   3946..4884    +  intron         EF-1α intron A: intron upstream of the start codon of human EF-1α
   4911..4931    +  protein_bind   attB1: mutant version of attB; core recombination site for the Gateway® BP reaction BP Clonase™
   4951..5646    +  CDS            mKate2: mKate2 is a basic (constitutively fluorescent) red fluorescent protein published in 2009, derived from Entacmaea quadricolor. It is reported to be a rapidly-maturing monomer with moderate acid sensitivity.
   5666..5690    -  protein_bind   attB2: mutant version of attB; recombination site for the Gateway® BP reaction BP Clonase™
   5838..5912    +  CDS            HBB (fragment): HBB_PONPY - Experimental evidence at transcript level: Swiss-Prot protein existence level 2. Involved in oxygen transport from the lung to the various peripheral tissues. From Pongo pygmaeus (Bornean orangutan).
   5983..6038    +  polyA_signal   β-globin poly(A) signal: rabbit β-globin polyadenylation signal (Gil and Proudfoot, 1987)
   6422..6447    +  misc_feature   SA: splice acceptor site
   7119..7139    +  protein_bind   attB4: mutant version of attB; core recombination site for the Gateway® BP reaction BP Clonase™
   7207..7418    +  promoter       EF-1α core promoter: core promoter for human elongation factor EF-1α
   7419..8357    +  intron         EF-1α intron A: intron upstream of the start codon of human EF-1α
   8384..8404    +  protein_bind   attB1: mutant version of attB; core recombination site for the Gateway® BP reaction BP Clonase™
   8415..9131    +  CDS            EBFP2: EBFP2 is a basic (constitutively fluorescent) blue fluorescent protein published in 2007, derived from Aequorea victoria. It is reported to be a rapidly-maturing monomer with moderate acid sensitivity.
   9139..9163    -  protein_bind   attB2: mutant version of attB; recombination site for the Gateway® BP reaction BP Clonase™
   9167..9247    +  CDS            HBB (fragment): HBB_PONPY - Experimental evidence at transcript level: Swiss-Prot protein existence level 2. Involved in oxygen transport from the lung to the various peripheral tissues. From Pongo pygmaeus (Bornean orangutan).
   9318..9373    +  polyA_signal   β-globin poly(A) signal: rabbit β-globin polyadenylation signal (Gil and Proudfoot, 1987)
   9756..9778    -  protein_bind   lac operator (fragment): The lac repressor binds to the lac operator to inhibit transcription in E. coli. This inhibition can be relieved by adding lactose or isopropyl-β-D-thiogalactopyranoside (IPTG). lac repressor encoded by lacI
   9782..9812    -  promoter       lac promoter: promoter for the E. coli lac operon
   9827..9848    -  protein_bind   CAP binding site: CAP binding activates transcription in the presence of cAMP. E. coli catabolite activator protein
   9861..9900    -  CDS            lacI (fragment): lac repressor; lacI; The lac repressor binds to the lac operator to inhibit transcription in E. coli. This inhibition can be relieved by adding lactose or isopropyl-β-D-thiogalactopyranoside (IPTG).
  10073..10882   +  CDS            KanR: aminoglycoside phosphotransferase; aph(3')-Ia; confers resistance to kanamycin in bacteria or G418 (Geneticin®) in eukaryotes
>Addgene plasmid #103517 | LSB-hsa-miR-423-3p | depositor full sequence | sequence record 196081 | Full Sequence
AATTGAGGGGATAACGCAGGAAAGAACATGTGAGCAAAAGGCCAGCAAAAGGCCAGGAACCGTAAAAAGG
CCGCGTTGCTGGCGTTTTTCCATAGGCTCCGCCCCCCTGACGAGCATCACAAAAATCGACGCTCAAGTCA
GAGGTGGCGAAACCCGACAGGACTATAAAGATACCAGGCGTTTCCCCCTGGAAGCTCCCTCGTGCGCTCT
CCTGTTCCGACCCTGCCGCTTACCGGATACCTGTCCGCCTTTCTCCCTTCGGGAAGCGTGGCGCTTTCTC
ATAGCTCACGCTGTAGGTATCTCAGTTCGGTGTAGGTCGTTCGCTCCAAGCTGGGCTGTGTGCACGAACC
CCCCGTTCAGCCCGACCGCTGCGCCTTATCCGGTAACTATCGTCTTGAGTCCAACCCGGTAAGACACGAC
TTATCGCCACTGGCAGCAGCCACTGGTAACAGGATTAGCAGAGCGAGGTATGTAGGCGGTGCTACAGAGT
TCTTGAAGTGGTGGCCTAACTACGGCTACACTAGAAGAACAGTATTTGGTATCTGCGCTCTGCTGAAGCC
AGTTACCTTCGGAAAAAGAGTTGGTAGCTCTTGATCCGGCAAACAAACCACCGCTGGTAGCGGTGGTTTT
TTTGTTTGCAAGCAGCAGATTACGCGCAGAAAAAAAGGATCTCAAGAAGATCCTTTGATCTTTTCTACGG
GGTCTGACGCTCAGTGGAACGAAAACTCACGTTAAGGGATTTTGGTCATGAGATTATCAAAAAGGATCTT
CACCTAGATCCTTTTAAATTAAAAATGAAGTTTTAAATCAATCTAAAGTATATATGAGTAAACTTGGTCT
GACAGTTACCAATGCTTAATCAGTGAGGCACCTATCTCAGCGATCTGTCTATTTCGTTCATCCATAGTTG
CCTGACTCCCCGTCGTGTAGATAACTACGATACGGGAGGGCTTACCATCTGGCCCCAGTGCTGCAATGAT
ACCGCGAGAACCACGCTCACCGGCTCCAGATTTATCAGCAATAAACCAGCCAGCCGGAAGGGCCGAGCGC
AGAAGTGGTCCTGCAACTTTATCCGCCTCCATCCAGTCTATTAATTGTTGCCGGGAAGCTAGAGTAAGTA
GTTCGCCAGTTAATAGTTTGCGCAACGTTGTTGCCATTGCTACAGGCATCGTGGTGTCACGCTCGTCGTT
TGGTATGGCTTCATTCAGCTCCGGTTCCCAACGATCAAGGCGAGTTACATGATCCCCCATGTTGTGCAAA
AAAGCGGTTAGCTCCTTCGGTCCTCCGATCGTTGTCAGAAGTAAGTTGGCCGCAGTGTTATCACTCATGG
TTATGGCAGCACTGCATAATTCTCTTACTGTCATGCCATCCGTAAGATGCTTTTCTGTGACTGGTGAGTA
CTCAACCAAGTCATTCTGAGAATAGTGTATGCGGCGACCGAGTTGCTCTTGCCCGGCGTCAATACGGGAT
AATACCGCGCCACATAGCAGAACTTTAAAAGTGCTCATCATTGGAAAACGTTCTTCGGGGCGAAAACTCT
CAAGGATCTTACCGCTGTTGAGATCCAGTTCGATGTAACCCACTCGTGCACCCAACTGATCTTCAGCATC
TTTTACTTTCACCAGCGTTTCTGGGTGAGCAAAAACAGGAAGGCAAAATGCCGCAAAAAAGGGAATAAGG
GCGACACGGAAATGTTGAATACTCATACTCTTCCTTTTTCAATATTATTGAAGCATTTATCAGGGTTATT
GTCTCATGAGCGGATACATATTTGAATGTAGCTCCGAATTTCTCGAGGGCTTGTCGACGACGGCGGTCTC
CGTCGTCAGGATCATGAATTCGACCCGCCTGCCACCATGACCGAGTACAAGCCCACGGTGCGCCTCGCCA
CCCGCGACGACGTCCCCCGGGCCGTACGCACCCTCGCCGCCGCGTTCGCCGACTACCCCGCCACGCGCCA
CACCGTCGACCCGGACCGCCACATCGAGCGGGTCACCGAGCTGCAAGAACTCTTCCTCACGCGCGTCGGG
CTCGACATCGGCAAGGTGTGGGTCGCGGACGACGGCGCCGCGGTGGCGGTCTGGACCACGCCGGAGAGCG
TCGAAGCGGGGGCGGTGTTCGCCGAGATCGGCCCGCGCATGGCCGAGTTGAGCGGTTCCCGGCTGGCCGC
GCAGCAACAGATGGAAGGCCTCCTGGCGCCGCACCGGCCCAAGGAGCCCGCGTGGTTCCTGGCCACCGTC
GGCGTCTCGCCCGACCACCAGGGCAAGGGTCTGGGCAGCGCCGTCGTGCTCCCCGGAGTGGAGGCGGCCG
AGCGCGCCGGGGTGCCCGCCTTCCTGGAGACATCCGCGCCCCGCAACCTCCCCTTCTACGAGCGGCTCGG
CTTCACCGTCACCGCCGACGTCGAGGTGCCCGAAGGACCGCGCACCTGGTGCATGACCCGCAAGCCCGGT
GCCTGATACGCGTGAATTCACTCCTCAGGTGCAGGCTGCCTATCAGAAGGTGGTGGCTGGTGTGGCCAAT
GCCCTGGCTCACAAATACCACTGAGATCTTTTTCCCTCTGCCAAAAATTATGGGGACATCATGAAGCCCC
TTGAGCATCTGACTTCTGGCTAATAAAGGAAATTTATTTTCATTGCAATAGTGTGTTGGAATTTTTTGTG
TCTCTCACTCGGAAGGACATATGGGAGGGCAAATCATTTAAAACATCAGAATGAGTATTTGGTTTAGAGT
TTGGCAACATATGCCCATATGCTGGCTGCCATGAACAAAGGTTGGCTATAAAGAGGTCATCAGTATATGA
AACAGCCCCCTGCTGTCCATTCCTTATTCCATAGAAAAGCCTTGACTTGAGGTTAGATTTTTTTTATATT
TTGTTTTGTGTTATTTTTTTCTTTAACATCCCTAAAATTTTCCTTACATGTTTTACTAGCCAGATTTTTC
CTCCTCTCCTGACTACTCCCAGTCATAGCTGTCCCTCTTCTCTTATGGAGATCCCTCGACCTGCAGCCCA
AGCTTGAATTCTCTAGAATTACCCTGTTATCCCTATGCTTGGTTTACCGAGCTCTTATTGGTTTTCAAAC
TTCATTGACTGTGCCCAACGCGCCTGGGAGCTCACGGGGACAGCCCCCCCCCAAAGCCCCCAGGGATGTA
ATTACGTCCCTCCCCCGCTAGGGGGCAGCAGCGAGCCGCCCGGGGCTCCGCTCCGGTCCGGCGCTCCCCC
CGCATCCCCGAGCCGGCAGCGTGCGGGGACAGCCCGGGCACGGGGAAGGTGGCACGGGATCGCTTTCCTC
TGAACGCTTCTCGCTGCTCTTTGAGCCTGCAGACACCTGGGGGGATACGGGGAAAAAGCTAGGCTGAAAG
ACCGGTTCTTAGAATGACACGCGCCTGGGAGCTCACGGGGACAGCCCCCCCCCAAAGCCCCCAGGGATGT
AATTACGTCCCTCCCCCGCTAGGGGGCAGCAGCGAGCCGCCCGGGGCTCCGCTCCGGTCCGGCGCTCCCC
CCGCATCCCCGAGCCGGCAGCGTGCGGGGACAGCCCGGGCACGGGGAAGGTGGCACGGGATCGCTTTCCT
CTGAACGCTTCTCGCTGCTCTTTGAGCCTGCAGACACCTGGGGGGATACGGGGAAAAAGCTAACTTCTGA
GACGACAACTTTGTATAGAAAAGTTGGCTCCGAATTCGCCCTTGACAGCAGAGATCCAGTTTGGTTAATT
AATTGGCTCCGGTGCCCGTCAGTGGGCAGAGCGCACATCGCCCACAGTCCCCGAGAAGTTGTGGGGAGGG
GTCGGCAATTGAACCGGTGCCTAGAGAAGGTGGCGCGGGGTAAACTGGGAAAGTGATGTCGTGTACTGGC
TCCGCCTTTTTCCCGAGGGTGGGGGAGAACCGTATATAAGTGCAGTAGTCGCCGTGAACGTTCTTTTTCG
CAACGGGTTTGCCGCCAGAACACAGGTAAGTGCCGTGTGTGGTTCCCGCGGGCCTGGCCTCTTTACGGGT
TATGGCCCTTGCGTGCCTTGAATTACTTCCACCTGGCTGCAGTACGTGATTCTTGATCCCGAGCTTCGGG
TTGGAAGTGGGTGGGAGAGTTCGAGGCCTTGCGCTTAAGGAGCCCCTTCGCCTCGTGCTTGAGTTGAGGC
CTGGCCTGGGCGCTGGGGCCGCCGCGTGCGAATCTGGTGGCACCTTCGCGCCTGTCTCGCTGCTTTCGAT
AAGTCTCTAGCCATTTAAAATTTTTGATGACCTGCTGCGACGCTTTTTTTCTGGCAAGATAGTCTTGTAA
ATGCGGGCCAAGATCTGCACACTGGTATTTCGGTTTTTGGGGCCGCGGGCGGCGACGGGGCCCGTGCGTC
CCAGCGCACATGTTCGGCGAGGCGGGGCCTGCGAGCGCGGCCACCGAGAATCGGACGGGGGTAGTCTCAA
GCTGGCCGGCCTGCTCTGGTGCCTGGCCTCGCGCCGCCGTGTATCGCCCCGCCCTGGGCGGCAAGGCTGG
CCCGGTCGGCACCAGTTGCGTGAGCGGAAAGATGGCCGCTTCCCGGCCCTGCTGCAGGGAGCTCAAAATG
GAGGACGCGGCGCTCGGGAGAGCGGGCGGGTGAGTCACCCACACAAAGGAAAAGGGCCTTTCCGTCCTCA
GCCGTCGCTTCATGTGACTCCACGGAGTACCGGGCGCCGTCCAGGCACCTCGATTAGTTCTCGAGCTTTT
GGAGTACGTCGTCTTTAGGTTGGGGGGAGGGGTTTTATGCGATGGAGTTTCCCCACACTGAGTGGGTGGA
GACTGAAGTTAGGCCAGCTTGGCACTTGATGTAATTCTCCTTGGAATTTGCCCTTTTTGAGTTTGGATCT
TGGTTCATTCTCAAGCCTCAGACAGTGGTTCAAAGTTTTTTTCTTCCATTTCAGGTGTCGTGAGAAGGGC
GAATTCGACCCAAGTTTGTACAAAAAAGCAGGCTGGATCCAGGTGCCACCATGGTGAGCGAGCTGATTAA
GGAGAACATGCACATGAAGCTGTACATGGAGGGCACCGTGAACAACCACCACTTCAAGTGCACATCCGAG
GGCGAAGGCAAGCCCTACGAGGGCACCCAGACCATGAGAATCAAGGCGGTCGAGGGCGGCCCTCTCCCCT
TCGCCTTCGACATCCTGGCTACCAGCTTCATGTACGGCAGCAAAACCTTCATCAACCACACCCAGGGCAT
CCCCGACTTCTTTAAGCAGTCCTTCCCCGAGGGCTTCACATGGGAGAGAGTCACCACATACGAAGATGGG
GGCGTGCTGACCGCTACCCAGGACACCAGCCTCCAGGACGGCTGCCTCATCTACAACGTCAAGATCAGAG
GGGTGAACTTCCCATCCAACGGCCCTGTGATGCAGAAGAAAACACTCGGCTGGGAGGCCTCCACCGAGAC
ACTGTACCCCGCTGACGGCGGCCTGGAAGGCAGAGCCGACATGGCCCTGAAGCTCGTGGGCGGGGGCCAC
CTGATCTGCAACCTTAAGACCACATACAGATCCAAGAAACCCGCTAAGAACCTCAAGATGCCCGGCGTCT
ACTATGTGGACAGGAGACTGGAAAGAATCAAGGAGGCCGACAAAGAGACATACGTCGAGCAGCACGAGGT
GGCTGTGGCCAGATACTGCGACCTCCCTAGCAAACTGGGGCACAAACTTAATTGAGAATTCTACCACCCA
GCTTTCTTGTACAAAGTGGTACGTCTCAAGACCAGAGGTCTCTGCTTTATGCAAGACTGAGGGGCCTCAG
ACCGAGCTACTGAGGGGCCTCAGACCGAGCTACTGAGGGGCCTCAGACCGAGCTACTGAGGGGCCTCAGA
CCGAGCTCAACCAGAAGAGACCTGTGCTTCACTCCTCAGGTGCAGGCTGCCTATCAGAAGGTGGTGGCTG
GTGTGGCCAATGCCCTGGCTCACAAATACCACTGAGATCTTTTTCCCTCTGCCAAAAATTATGGGGACAT
CATGAAGCCCCTTGAGCATCTGACTTCTGGCTAATAAAGGAAATTTATTTTCATTGCAATAGTGTGTTGG
AATTTTTTGTGTCTCTCACTCGGAAGGACATATGGGAGGGCAAATCATTTAAAACATCAGAATGAGTATT
TGGTTTAGAGTTTGGCAACATATGCCCATATGCTGGCTGCCATGAACAAAGGTTGGCTATAAAGAGGTCA
TCAGTATATGAAACAGCCCCCTGCTGTCCATTCCTTATTCCATAGAAAAGCCTTGACTTGAGGTTAGATT
TTTTTTATATTTTGTTTTGTGTTATTTTTTTCTTTAACATCCCTAAAATTTTCCTTACATGTTTTACTAG
CCAGATTTTTCCTCCTCTCCTGACTACTCCCAGTCATAGCTGTCCCTCTTCTCTTATGGAGATCCCGAGC
GGTGCGTTTTTATGCTTGTAGTATTGTATAATGTTTTTAAGATCCAAGCTTCTGACCTCTTCTCTTCCTC
CCACAGGGCCTCGAGACAATTGCATCGATGGTACCAGTGAAAGTCTGCAATGAATTCGAGTTGGCGCGCC
TGTCATTCTAAATCTCTCTTTCAGCCTAAAGCTTTTTCCCCGTATCCCCCCAGGTGTCTGCAGGCTCAAA
GAGCAGCGAGAAGCGTTCAGAGGAAAGCGATCCCGTGCCACCTTCCCCGTGCCCGGGCTGTCCCCGCACG
CTGCCGGCTCGGGGATGCGGGGGGAGCGCCGGACCGGAGCGGAGCCCCGGGCGGCTCGCTGCTGCCCCCT
AGCGGGGGAGGGACGTAATTACATCCCTGGGGGCTTTGGGAGGGGGCTGTCCCCGTGAGCTCCCAGGCGC
GCCTGTCATTCTAAATCTCTCTTTCAGCCTAAAGCTTTTTCCCCGTATCCCCCCAGGTGTCTGCAGGCTC
AAAGAGCAGCGAGAAGCGTTCAGAGGAAAGCGATCCCGTGCCACCTTCCCCGTGCCCGGGCTGTCCCCGC
ACGCTGCCGGCTCGGGGATGCGGGGGGAGCGCCGGACCGGAGCGGAGCCCCGGGCGGCTCGCTGCTGCCC
CCTAGCGGGGGAGGGACGTAATTACATCCCTGGGGGCTTTGGGGGGGGGCTGTCCCCGTGAGCTCCCAGG
CGCGCCAACTCGGTACCGTATCGATGTCGACGTTAACGCTAGTGATATCAACTTTGTATAGAAAAGTTGG
CTCCGAATTCGCCCTTGACAGCAGAGATCCAGTTTGGTTAATTAATTGGCTCCGGTGCCCGTCAGTGGGC
AGAGCGCACATCGCCCACAGTCCCCGAGAAGTTGTGGGGAGGGGTCGGCAATTGAACCGGTGCCTAGAGA
AGGTGGCGCGGGGTAAACTGGGAAAGTGATGTCGTGTACTGGCTCCGCCTTTTTCCCGAGGGTGGGGGAG
AACCGTATATAAGTGCAGTAGTCGCCGTGAACGTTCTTTTTCGCAACGGGTTTGCCGCCAGAACACAGGT
AAGTGCCGTGTGTGGTTCCCGCGGGCCTGGCCTCTTTACGGGTTATGGCCCTTGCGTGCCTTGAATTACT
TCCACCTGGCTGCAGTACGTGATTCTTGATCCCGAGCTTCGGGTTGGAAGTGGGTGGGAGAGTTCGAGGC
CTTGCGCTTAAGGAGCCCCTTCGCCTCGTGCTTGAGTTGAGGCCTGGCCTGGGCGCTGGGGCCGCCGCGT
GCGAATCTGGTGGCACCTTCGCGCCTGTCTCGCTGCTTTCGATAAGTCTCTAGCCATTTAAAATTTTTGA
TGACCTGCTGCGACGCTTTTTTTCTGGCAAGATAGTCTTGTAAATGCGGGCCAAGATCTGCACACTGGTA
TTTCGGTTTTTGGGGCCGCGGGCGGCGACGGGGCCCGTGCGTCCCAGCGCACATGTTCGGCGAGGCGGGG
CCTGCGAGCGCGGCCACCGAGAATCGGACGGGGGTAGTCTCAAGCTGGCCGGCCTGCTCTGGTGCCTGGC
CTCGCGCCGCCGTGTATCGCCCCGCCCTGGGCGGCAAGGCTGGCCCGGTCGGCACCAGTTGCGTGAGCGG
AAAGATGGCCGCTTCCCGGCCCTGCTGCAGGGAGCTCAAAATGGAGGACGCGGCGCTCGGGAGAGCGGGC
GGGTGAGTCACCCACACAAAGGAAAAGGGCCTTTCCGTCCTCAGCCGTCGCTTCATGTGACTCCACGGAG
TACCGGGCGCCGTCCAGGCACCTCGATTAGTTCTCGAGCTTTTGGAGTACGTCGTCTTTAGGTTGGGGGG
AGGGGTTTTATGCGATGGAGTTTCCCCACACTGAGTGGGTGGAGACTGAAGTTAGGCCAGCTTGGCACTT
GATGTAATTCTCCTTGGAATTTGCCCTTTTTGAGTTTGGATCTTGGTTCATTCTCAAGCCTCAGACAGTG
GTTCAAAGTTTTTTTCTTCCATTTCAGGTGTCGTGAGAAGGGCGAATTCGACCCAAGTTTGTACAAAAAA
GCAGGCTCGCCACCATGGTGAGCAAGGGCGAGGAGCTGTTCACCGGGGTGGTGCCCATCCTGGTCGAGCT
GGACGGCGACGTAAACGGCCACAAGTTCAGCGTGAGGGGCGAGGGCGAGGGCGATGCCACCAACGGCAAG
CTGACCCTGAAGTTCATCTGCACCACCGGCAAGCTGCCCGTGCCCTGGCCCACCCTCGTGACCACCCTGA
GCCACGGCGTGCAGTGCTTCGCCCGCTACCCCGACCACATGAAGCAGCACGACTTCTTCAAGTCCGCCAT
GCCCGAAGGCTACGTCCAGGAGCGCACCATCTTCTTCAAGGACGACGGCACCTACAAGACCCGCGCCGAG
GTGAAGTTCGAGGGCGACACCCTAGTGAACCGCATCGAGCTGAAGGGCGTCGACTTCAAGGAGGACGGCA
ACATCCTGGGGCACAAGCTGGAGTACAACTTCAACAGCCACAACATCTATATCATGGCCGTCAAGCAGAA
GAACGGCATCAAGGTGAACTTCAAGATCCGCCACAACGTGGAGGACGGCAGCGTGCAGCTCGCCGACCAC
TACCAGCAGAACACCCCCATCGGCGACGGCCCCGTGCTGCTGCCCGACAGCCACTACCTGAGCACCCAGT
CCGTGCTGAGCAAAGACCCCAACGAGAAGCGCGATCACATGGTCCTGCTGGAGTTCCGCACCGCCGCCGG
GATCACTCTCGGCATGGACGAGCTGTACAAGTAATACCACCCAGCTTTCTTGTACAAAGTGGTACGCGTG
AATTCACTCCTCAGGTGCAGGCTGCCTATCAGAAGGTGGTGGCTGGTGTGGCCAATGCCCTGGCTCACAA
ATACCACTGAGATCTTTTTCCCTCTGCCAAAAATTATGGGGACATCATGAAGCCCCTTGAGCATCTGACT
TCTGGCTAATAAAGGAAATTTATTTTCATTGCAATAGTGTGTTGGAATTTTTTGTGTCTCTCACTCGGAA
GGACATATGGGAGGGCAAATCATTTAAAACATCAGAATGAGTATTTGGTTTAGAGTTTGGCAACATATGC
CCATATGCTGGCTGCCATGAACAAAGGTTGGCTATAAAGAGGTCATCAGTATATGAAACAGCCCCCTGCT
GTCCATTCCTTATTCCATAGAAAAGCCTTGACTTGAGGTTAGATTTTTTTTATATTTTGTTTTGTGTTAT
TTTTTTCTTTAACATCCCTAAAATTTTCCTTACATGTTTTACTAGCCAGATTTTTCCTCCTCTCCTGACT
ACTCCCAGTCATAGCTGTCCCTCTTCTCTTATGGAGATCCCTCGACCTGCAGCCCAAGCTTGGCGTAATC
ATGGTCATAGCTGTTTCCTGTGTGAAATTGTTATCCGCTCACAATTCCACACAACATACGAGCCGGAAGC
ATAAAGTGTAAAGCCTGGGGTGCCTAATGAGTGAGCTAACTCACATTAATTGCGTTGCGCTCACTGCCCG
CTTTCCAGTCGGGAAACCTGTCGTGCCAGCGGATCGACAGTACTAAGCTTGGTCTAATACCCAATCTCTC
GTCTTATCCAGATGTTTTATACGCCTCTGGCCCGTGTCTCAAAATCTCTGATGTTACATTGCACAAGATA
AAATAATATCATCATGAACAATAAAACTGTCTGCTTACATAAACAGTAATACAAGGGGTGTTATGAGCCA
TATTCAACGGGAAACGTCGAGGCCGCGATTAAATTCCAACATGGATGCTGATTTATATGGGTATAAATGG
GCTCGCGATAATGTCGGGCAATCAGGTGCGACAATCTATCGCTTGTATGGGAAGCCCGATGCGCCAGAGT
TGTTTCTGAAACATGGCAAAGGTAGCGTTGCCAATGATGTTACAGATGAGATGGTCAGACTAAACTGGCT
GACGGAATTTATGCCTCTTCCGACCATCAAGCATTTTATCCGTACTCCTGATGATGCATGGTTACTCACC
ACTGCGATCCCCGGAAAAACAGCATTCCAGGTATTAGAAGAATATCCTGATTCAGGTGAAAATATTGTTG
ATGCGCTGGCAGTGTTCCTGCGCCGGTTGCATTCGATTCCTGTTTGTAATTGTCCTTTTAACAGCGATCG
CGTATTTCGTCTCGCTCAGGCGCAATCACGAATGAATAACGGTTTGGTTGATGCGAGTGATTTTGATGAC
GAGCGTAATGGCTGGCCTGTTGAACAAGTCTGGAAAGAAATGCATAAACTTTTGCCATTCTCACCGGATT
CAGTCGTCACTCATGGTGATTTCTCACTTGATAACCTTATTTTTGACGAGGGGAAATTAATAGGTTGTAT
TGATGTTGGACGAGTCGGAATCGCAGACCGATACCAGGATCTTGCCATCCTATGGAACTGCCTCGGTGAG
TTTTCTCCTTCATTACAGAAACGGCTTTTTCAAAAATATGGTATTGATAATCCTGATATGAATAAATTGC
AGTTTCATTTGATGCTCGATGAGTTTTTCTAATCAGAATTGGTTAATTGGTTGTAACACTGGCAGAGCAT
TACGCTGACTTGACGGGACGGCGCAAGCTCATGACCAAAATCCCTTAACGTGAGTTACGCGTCGTTCCAC
TGAGCGTCAGAGGTATCACTAGTATTACAGAGGTAAGTTATAACAGTCGCCTAACCC
