>Addgene plasmid #103517 | LSB-hsa-miR-423-3p | depositor partial sequence | sequence record 196082 | hsa-miR-423-3p target
ACTGAGGGGCCTCAGACCGAGCT
