>Addgene plasmid #103517 | LSB-hsa-miR-423-3p | addgene partial sequence | sequence record 272165 | mKate2-F 5'-ACCCGCTAAGAACCTCAAGA-3'
AAGAATCAAGGAGGCCGACAAAGAGACATACGTCGAGCAGCACGAGGTGGCTGTGGCCAGATACTGCGAC
CTCCCTAGCAAACTGGGGCACAAACTTAATTGAGAATTCTACCACCCAGCTTTCTTGTACAAAGTGGTAC
GTCTCAAGACCAGAGGTCTCTGCTTTATGCAAGACTGAGGGGCCTCAGACCGAGCTACTGAGGGGCCTCA
GACCGAGCTACTGAGGGGCCTCAGACCGAGCTACTGAGGGGCCTCAGACCGAGCTCAACCAGAAGAGACC
TGTGCTTCACTCCTCAGGTGCAGGCTGCCTATCAGAAGGTGGTGGCTGGTGTGGCCAATGCCCTGGCTCA
CAAATACCACTGAGATCTTTTTCCCTCTGCCAAAAATTATGGGGACATCATGAAGCCCCTTGAGCATCTG
ACTTCTGGCTAATAAAGGAAATTTATTTTCATTGCAATAGTGTGTTGGAATTTTTTGTGTCTCTCACTCG
GAAGGACATATGGGAGGGCAAATCATTTAAAACATCAGAATGAGTATTTGGTTTAGAGTTTGGCAACATA
TGCCCATATGCTGGCTGCCATGAACAAAGGTTGGCTATAAAGAGGTCATCAGTATATGAAACAGCCCCCT
GCTGTCCATTCCTTATTCCATAGAAAAGCC
